Addgene plasmid #212514: pTwist-SARS-CoV-2 Spike-deltaC18 W152R(CGG)
Purpose: Encodes SARS-CoV-2 spike W152R for pseudovirus production
Depositing lab: Alejandro Balazs. Depositing organization: Massachusetts General Hospital. Publication: Ongoing evolution of SARS-CoV-2 drives escape from mRNA vaccine-induced humoral immunity. Roederer AL, Cao Y, Denis KS, Sheehan ML, Li CJ, Lam EC, Gregory DJ, Poznansky MC, Iafrate AJ, Canaday DH, Gravenstein S, Garcia-Beltran WF, Balazs AB. medRxiv [Preprint]. 2024 Mar 7:2024.03.05.24303815. doi: 10.1101/2024.03.05.24303815. PubMed 38496628.
Backbone
  Vector backbone: pTwist-CMV-BetaGlobin-WPRE-Neo
  Backbone manufacturer: Twist
  Vector type: Mammalian Expression
Growth in bacteria
  Bacterial resistance: Ampicillin, 100 μg/mL
  Growth temperature: 37°C
  Growth strain: DH5alpha
  Copy number: High Copy
Gene/Insert
  Gene/Insert name: SARS-CoV-2 Spike W152R
  Species: Severe acute respiratory syndrome coronavirus 2
  Mutation: W152R
  Entrez Gene: S (a.k.a. GU280_gp02, spike glycoprotein)
  Promoter: CAG
  Cloning method: Ligation Independent Cloning
Terms and licenses: Academic/Nonprofit Terms; Industry Terms: Not Available to Industry
Depositor comments: Please visit https://www.medrxiv.org/content/10.1101/2024.03.05.24303815v1 for medRxiv preprint.
How to cite: pTwist-SARS-CoV-2 Spike-deltaC18 W152R(CGG) was a gift from Alejandro Balazs (Addgene plasmid # 212514 ; http://n2t.net/addgene:212514 ; RRID:Addgene_212514)
