[The description below was written by a language model from this plasmid's Addgene catalogue record and pLannotate feature annotations shown in this document.]
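Description:
pTwist-SARS-CoV-2 Spike-deltaC18 W152R(CGG) is a mammalian expression plasmid built on the Twist pTwist-CMV-BetaGlobin-WPRE-Neo backbone and intended to supply a mutant SARS-CoV-2 spike glycoprotein for pseudovirus production. It is propagated in E. coli as a high-copy plasmid through a ColE1/pUC-type origin and selected with ampicillin via the AmpR β-lactamase gene. A separate cassette, consisting of the SV40 early promoter, the neo (nptII) coding sequence and a bGH polyadenylation signal, provides a neomycin-class resistance marker that could be used for selection in mammalian cells.

The payload is a spike open reading frame of about 3.8 kb carrying the W152R substitution. The name indicates that the arginine is encoded by a CGG codon and that the C-terminal 18 residues are deleted, a truncation commonly used to improve spike incorporation into pseudotyped particles. The catalogue lists the promoter as CAG, but the annotated sequence instead shows a CMV enhancer with CMV promoter elements followed by a truncated human β-globin intron, which matches the backbone name; the record does not resolve this discrepancy. Downstream of the coding sequence, a WPRE enhances transcript stability and expression, and an SV40 poly(A) signal is annotated after it, on the reverse strand. Short β-globin insulator elements, together with T7 and rrnG terminators and a synthetic poly(A) signal, flank the expression unit and help shield it from transcriptional read-through from neighbouring regions.

The plasmid carries no viral packaging elements itself, so it would be co-transfected with separate packaging and reporter components to make spike-pseudotyped particles. The associated work concerns SARS-CoV-2 escape from vaccine-induced antibody immunity.
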