Features (pLannotate 1.2.2; 21 found; start..end, strand, type, name):
      1..3765    +  CDS            S: SPIKE_SARS2 - Experimental evidence at protein level: Swiss-Prot protein existence level 1. [Spike glycoprotein]: May down-regulate host tetherin (BST2) by lysosomal degradation, thereby counteracting its antiviral activity. From Severe acute respiratory syndrome coronavirus 2 (2019-nCoV) (SARS-CoV-2).
   3839..4427    +  misc_feature   WPRE: woodchuck hepatitis virus posttranscriptional regulatory element
   4480..4601    -  polyA_signal   SV40 poly(A) signal: SV40 polyadenylation signal
   4624..4693    -  CDS            large T antigen (fragment): large T antigen from SV40 (simian virus 40)
   4716..4762    +  terminator     T7 terminator: transcription terminator for bacteriophage T7 RNA polymerase
   4792..4928    +  terminator     rrnG terminator: transcription terminator from the E. coli ribosomal RNA rrnG operon (Albrechtsen et al., 1991)
   4973..5044    +  misc_feature   3' β-globin insulator: insulator downstream of the human β-globin locus (Farrell et al., 2002)
   5089..5285    +  promoter       SV40 promoter: SV40 early promoter
   5299..6090    +  CDS            neo: KKA2_KLEPN - Also known as kan, nptII. Experimental evidence at protein level: Swiss-Prot protein existence level 1. Resistance to kanamycin, neomycin, paromomycin, ribostamycin, butirosin and gentamicin B. From Klebsiella pneumoniae.
   6104..6328    +  polyA_signal   bGH poly(A) signal: bovine growth hormone polyadenylation signal
   6524..7112    -  rep_origin     ori: high-copy-number ColE1/pMB1/pBR322/pUC origin of replication
   7284..7348    -  CDS            bla(M) (fragment): β-lactamase lacking the signal sequence; bla(M); allows cytosolic expression of β-lactamase
   7858..8718    +  CDS            AmpR: β-lactamase; bla; confers resistance to ampicillin, carbenicillin, and related antibiotics
   8731..8867    +  terminator     rrnG terminator: transcription terminator from the E. coli ribosomal RNA rrnG operon (Albrechtsen et al., 1991)
   9019..9090    +  misc_feature   5' β-globin insulator: insulator upstream of the human β-globin locus (Farrell et al., 2002)
   9095..9141    -  terminator     T7 terminator: transcription terminator for bacteriophage T7 RNA polymerase
   9159..9207    -  polyA_signal   poly(A) signal: synthetic polyadenylation signal
   9288..9591    +  enhancer       CMV enhancer: human cytomegalovirus immediate early enhancer
   9664..9681    -  promoter       CMV promoter (fragment): human cytomegalovirus (CMV) immediate early promoter
   9744..9795    +  promoter       CMVd2 promoter: truncated human cytomegalovirus (CMV) immediate early promoter that yields moderately reduced expression relative to the full-length promoter
   9929..10404   +  intron         β-globin intron: internally truncated intron from human β-globin
>Addgene plasmid #212514 | pTwist-SARS-CoV-2 Spike-deltaC18 W152R(CGG) | addgene full sequence | sequence record 432829 | Addgene NGS Result
ATGTTTGTGTTCCTCGTTCTCCTGCCCCTCGTTTCTTCCCAATGCGTGAACCTCACAACTAGAACGCAGC
TCCCACCCGCTTACACGAACTCTTTTACTCGTGGAGTATACTATCCCGATAAAGTCTTTAGGTCCAGTGT
CCTTCATTCTACTCAAGACCTTTTCCTGCCATTCTTCTCAAATGTCACCTGGTTCCATGCTATCCACGTT
TCTGGCACCAACGGAACTAAACGATTTGATAATCCCGTCTTGCCATTTAACGATGGCGTATACTTTGCCT
CAACGGAGAAGTCCAACATTATCCGGGGATGGATATTTGGCACCACCCTGGACTCCAAGACACAGTCTCT
CCTCATTGTGAACAACGCCACCAATGTCGTCATCAAAGTCTGTGAATTTCAATTTTGTAACGATCCCTTT
CTCGGGGTTTATTATCATAAGAATAACAAGTCTCGGATGGAGTCAGAGTTCCGCGTTTACAGTTCCGCTA
ACAACTGTACTTTTGAGTACGTTTCCCAACCATTTCTCATGGATCTTGAAGGGAAGCAAGGCAACTTCAA
GAATCTCCGCGAATTTGTGTTTAAGAATATAGACGGCTACTTCAAAATTTATAGCAAGCATACCCCGATA
AATCTGGTTCGGGATCTCCCTCAAGGCTTCTCCGCGTTGGAACCCCTCGTGGACTTGCCGATTGGCATCA
ACATCACCCGGTTCCAAACCCTTCTTGCCCTTCATCGAAGCTACCTCACGCCTGGCGACAGTAGTAGTGG
TTGGACAGCGGGCGCAGCAGCCTACTATGTGGGATATTTGCAACCACGCACCTTTCTTCTCAAATATAAC
GAAAACGGAACAATTACCGATGCCGTAGACTGTGCCCTCGATCCCCTGTCCGAAACTAAATGCACACTCA
AGTCCTTCACAGTTGAGAAAGGCATATACCAAACCAGTAACTTCCGCGTCCAACCCACCGAATCCATTGT
TCGATTCCCTAACATCACCAATTTGTGTCCTTTCGGTGAAGTATTTAATGCCACTCGATTTGCATCAGTT
TATGCCTGGAATCGCAAGCGAATATCAAATTGTGTTGCAGATTATAGTGTCCTGTATAATAGCGCATCAT
TCAGCACTTTTAAGTGTTATGGGGTCAGCCCTACGAAATTGAATGACTTGTGTTTTACCAACGTTTACGC
AGATTCTTTCGTCATACGCGGCGACGAAGTCCGACAGATTGCACCGGGGCAAACCGGAAAGATAGCAGAC
TATAATTATAAGTTGCCGGATGACTTCACCGGCTGCGTTATAGCATGGAACTCCAATAATCTCGATTCAA
AAGTCGGCGGCAACTATAATTATCTTTACCGCCTGTTTCGCAAGTCAAATCTGAAGCCCTTTGAACGTGA
CATCTCCACCGAAATTTATCAAGCTGGCAGCACCCCATGTAATGGAGTGGAAGGGTTTAACTGTTATTTT
CCCCTTCAATCATACGGATTTCAACCAACAAATGGGGTGGGCTATCAACCATATCGGGTGGTAGTCTTGA
GCTTTGAGCTGCTCCACGCACCGGCTACAGTTTGCGGACCGAAGAAAAGCACTAACCTGGTGAAGAATAA
ATGTGTGAACTTCAACTTTAATGGGCTCACCGGAACAGGGGTGCTGACAGAATCAAACAAGAAATTTCTC
CCTTTTCAACAATTTGGTAGAGACATTGCCGATACCACAGATGCCGTCCGCGATCCGCAAACACTGGAAA
TCCTCGATATAACACCCTGTAGCTTCGGCGGGGTCAGCGTGATAACTCCCGGAACGAACACATCCAACCA
AGTGGCTGTCCTGTATCAAGATGTCAACTGTACCGAAGTCCCTGTGGCGATACACGCCGACCAACTGACA
CCCACCTGGAGAGTCTACTCAACAGGTTCCAATGTCTTTCAAACTAGAGCGGGTTGTCTCATTGGCGCTG
AGCATGTCAATAATTCATACGAATGTGATATTCCTATTGGGGCAGGAATCTGTGCGTCTTATCAAACTCA
AACGAACTCACCACGGCGCGCTCGCTCAGTAGCCAGCCAGTCCATAATCGCCTATACCATGAGTCTCGGG
GCTGAGAACTCCGTGGCTTATTCAAACAATTCCATCGCAATCCCAACTAACTTTACCATTAGCGTTACCA
CGGAAATCTTGCCCGTCAGCATGACTAAGACGAGCGTAGACTGTACGATGTATATCTGTGGGGATTCCAC
CGAGTGTAGCAACCTCTTGCTTCAATACGGGTCTTTCTGTACTCAACTCAACCGAGCATTGACCGGAATT
GCGGTCGAACAAGACAAGAATACCCAAGAGGTGTTCGCACAAGTAAAGCAAATATACAAAACGCCGCCAA
TCAAAGATTTTGGCGGGTTTAATTTTAGCCAAATACTGCCAGACCCATCTAAGCCTTCAAAACGCAGCTT
TATCGAGGATCTGCTGTTCAACAAAGTTACGTTGGCTGACGCGGGTTTCATTAAGCAGTATGGGGATTGT
TTGGGAGACATTGCGGCCCGCGACCTTATCTGTGCTCAAAAATTCAATGGGTTGACAGTTCTGCCCCCTC
TGCTCACTGATGAGATGATTGCACAGTATACATCAGCATTGTTGGCAGGAACCATTACATCCGGCTGGAC
TTTTGGCGCGGGTGCGGCCCTTCAAATACCTTTCGCTATGCAAATGGCTTACAGATTCAATGGGATTGGT
GTCACGCAAAATGTATTGTATGAAAATCAGAAGCTGATCGCTAATCAATTTAACAGCGCGATTGGCAAGA
TCCAAGATTCACTGTCAAGCACAGCGTCCGCCCTCGGCAAACTCCAAGATGTTGTGAATCAAAACGCCCA
GGCCCTGAATACCCTCGTGAAGCAACTGAGTTCTAACTTCGGCGCAATCTCCAGCGTCCTCAACGACATA
TTGTCCAGACTTGATAAGGTGGAAGCCGAGGTGCAAATTGATCGGCTCATCACAGGCAGGCTCCAGTCAC
TCCAAACTTATGTGACACAACAGTTGATCCGGGCTGCTGAGATACGAGCAAGCGCCAACCTGGCCGCCAC
TAAAATGTCAGAGTGCGTGCTCGGGCAGTCCAAACGGGTTGACTTTTGTGGCAAGGGCTATCACTTGATG
TCCTTCCCCCAATCCGCCCCACATGGAGTGGTCTTTCTCCACGTCACTTATGTCCCTGCTCAAGAGAAGA
ACTTTACGACAGCTCCAGCAATCTGTCACGATGGCAAAGCGCACTTTCCCAGGGAAGGCGTTTTCGTCAG
TAATGGCACGCATTGGTTTGTGACCCAAAGGAATTTCTATGAACCCCAAATCATAACCACTGACAATACA
TTTGTCTCAGGCAACTGTGATGTGGTCATTGGGATCGTGAACAACACGGTATATGATCCCCTGCAACCCG
AGTTGGATAGCTTCAAAGAGGAATTGGATAAATACTTTAAGAATCATACTTCACCCGATGTTGATCTCGG
GGACATATCAGGAATAAATGCAAGTGTCGTCAACATTCAGAAAGAGATTGATCGCCTTAATGAGGTCGCC
AAGAACTTGAATGAATCTTTGATCGACTTGCAAGAACTGGGCAAATACGAACAATATATTAAATGGCCCT
GGTACATTTGGTTGGGCTTTATCGCCGGACTTATAGCTATCGTTATGGTCACAATTATGTTGTGCTGTAT
GACTAGCTGTTGTTCCTGCTTGAAAGGATGTTGCAGTTGCGGATCTTGTTGTAAATAAAGGATCCTCTAG
AAGTTGTCTCCTCCTGCACTGACTGACTGATACAATCGATTTCTGGATCCGCAGGCCTAATCAACCTCTG
GATTACAAAATTTGTGAAAGATTGACTGGTATTCTTAACTATGTTGCTCCTTTTACGCTATGTGGATACG
CTGCTTTAATGCCTTTGTATCATGCTATTGCTTCCCGTATGGCTTTCATTTTCTCCTCCTTGTATAAATC
CTGGTTGCTGTCTCTTTATGAGGAGTTGTGGCCCGTTGTCAGGCAACGTGGCGTGGTGTGCACTGTGTTT
GCTGACGCAACCCCCACTGGTTGGGGCATTGCCACCACCTGTCAGCTCCTTTCCGGGACTTTCGCTTTCC
CCCTCCCTATTGCCACGGCGGAACTCATCGCCGCCTGCCTTGCCCGCTGCTGGACAGGGGCTCGGCTGTT
GGGCACTGACAATTCCGTGGTGTTGTCGGGGAAGCTGACGTCCTTTCCATGGCTGCTCGCCTGTGTTGCC
ACCTGGATTCTGCGCGGGACGTCCTTCTGCTACGTCCCTTCGGCCCTCAATCCAGCGGACCTTCCTTCCC
GCGGCCTGCTGCCGGCTCTGCGGCCTCTTCCGCGTCTTCGCCTTCGCCCTCAGACGAGTCGGATCTCCCT
TTGGGCCGCCTCCCCGCCTGTCTAGCTTGACTGACTGAGATACAGCGTACCTTCAGCTCACAGACATGAT
AAGATACATTGATGAGTTTGGACAAACCACAACTAGAATGCAGTGAAAAAAATGCTTTATTTGTGAAATT
TGTGATGCTATTGCTTTATTTGTAACCATTATAAGCTGCAATAAACAAGTTAACAACAACAATTGCATTC
ATTTTATGTTTCAGGTTCAGGGGGAGGTGTGGGAGGTTTTTTAAAGCAAGTAAAACCTCTACAAATGTGG
TATTGGCCCATCTCTATCGGTATCGTAGCATAACCCCTTGGGGCCTCTAAACGGGTCTTGAGGGGTTTTT
TGTGCCCCTCGGGCCGGATTGCTATCTACCGGCATTGGCGCAGAAAAAAATGCCTGATGCGACGCTGCGC
GTCTTATACTCCCACATATGCCAGATTCAGCAACGGATACGGCTTCCCCAACTTGCCCACTTCCATACGT
GTCCTCCTTACCAGAAATTTATCCTTAAGGTCGTCAGCTATCCTGCAGGCGATCTCTCGATTTCGATCAA
GACATTCCTTTAATGGTCTTTTCTGGACACCACTAGGGGTCAGAAGTAGTTCATCAAACTTTCTTCCCTC
CCTAATCTCATTGGTTACCTTGGGCTATCGAAACTTAATTAAGCGATCTGCATCTCAATTAGTCAGCAAC
CATAGTCCCGCCCCTAACTCCGCCCATCCCGCCCCTAACTCCGCCCAGTTCCGCCCATTCTCCGCCCCAT
CGCTGACTAATTTTTTTTATTTATGCAGAGGCCGAGGCCGCCTCGGCCTCTGAGCTATTCCAGAAGTAGT
GAGGAGGCTTTTTTGGAGGCCTAGGCTTTTGCAAAGGAGGTAGCCAACATGATTGAACAAGATGGATTGC
ACGCAGGTTCTCCCGCCGCTTGGGTGGAGAGGCTATTCGGCTATGACTGGGCACAACAGACAATCGGCTG
CTCTGATGCCGCCGTGTTCCGGCTGTCAGCGCAGGGGCGCCCGGTTCTTTTTGTCAAGACCGACCTGTCC
GGTGCCCTGAATGAACTCCAGGACGAGGCAGCGCGGCTATCGTGGCTGGCCACGACGGGCGTTCCTTGCG
CAGCTGTGCTCGACGTTGTCACTGAAGCGGGAAGGGACTGGCTGCTATTGGGCGAAGTGCCGGGGCAGGA
TCTCCTGTCATCTCACCTTGCTCCTGCCGAGAAAGTATCCATCATGGCTGATGCAATGCGGCGGCTGCAT
ACGCTTGATCCGGCTACCTGCCCATTCGACCACCAAGCGAAACATCGCATCGAGCGAGCACGTACTCGGA
TGGAAGCCGGTCTTGTCGATCAGGATGATCTGGACGAAGAGCATCAGGGGCTCGCGCCAGCCGAACTGTT
CGCCAGGCTCAAGGCGCGGATGCCCGACGGCGAGGATCTCGTCGTGACCCACGGCGATGCCTGCTTGCCG
AATATCATGGTGGAAAATGGCCGCTTTTCTGGATTCATCGACTGTGGCCGGCTGGGTGTGGCGGACCGCT
ATCAGGACATAGCGTTGGCTACCCGTGATATTGCTGAAGAGCTTGGCGGCGAATGGGCTGACCGCTTCCT
CGTGCTTTACGGTATCGCCGCTCCCGATTCGCAGCGCATCGCCTTCTATCGCCTTCTTGACGAGTTCTTC
TAGTATGTAAGCCCTGTGCCTTCTAGTTGCCAGCCATCTGTTGTTTGCCCCTCCCCCGTGCCTTCCTTGA
CCCTGGAAGGTGCCACTCCCACTGTCCTTTCCTAATAAAATGAGGAAATTGCATCGCATTGTCTGAGTAG
GTGTCATTCTATTCTGGGGGGTGGGGTGGGGCAGGACAGCAAGGGGGAGGATTGGGAAGACAATAGCAGG
CATGCTGGGGATGCGGTGGGCTCTATGGTTAATTAACCAGTCAAGTCAGCTACTTGGCGAGATCGACTTG
TCTGGGTTTCGACTACGCTCAGAATTGCGTCAGTCAAGTTCGATCTGGTCCTTGCTATTGCACCCGTTCT
CCGATTACGAGTTTCATTTAAATCATGTGAGCAAAAGGCCAGCAAAAGGCCAGGAACCGTAAAAAGGCCG
CGTTGCTGGCGTTTTTCCATAGGCTCCGCCCCCCTGACGAGCATCACAAAAATCGACGCTCAAGTCAGAG
GTGGCGAAACCCGACAGGACTATAAAGATACCAGGCGTTTCCCCCTGGAAGCTCCCTCGTGCGCTCTCCT
GTTCCGACCCTGCCGCTTACCGGATACCTGTCCGCCTTTCTCCCTTCGGGAAGCGTGGCGCTTTCTCATA
GCTCACGCTGTAGGTATCTCAGTTCGGTGTAGGTCGTTCGCTCCAAGCTGGGCTGTGTGCACGAACCCCC
CGTTCAGCCCGACCGCTGCGCCTTATCCGGTAACTATCGTCTTGAGTCCAACCCGGTAAGACACGACTTA
TCGCCACTGGCAGCAGCCACTGGTAACAGGATTAGCAGAGCGAGGTATGTAGGCGGTGCTACAGAGTTCT
TGAAGTGGTGGCCTAACTACGGCTACACTAGAAGAACAGTATTTGGTATCTGCGCTCTGCTGAAGCCAGT
TACCTTCGGAAAAAGAGTTGGTAGCTCTTGATCCGGCAAACAAACCACCGCTGGTAGCGGTGGTTTTTTT
GTTTGCAAGCAGCAGATTACGCGCAGAAAAAAAGGATCTCAAGAAGATCCTTTGATCTTTTCTACGGGGT
CTGACGCTCAGTGGAACGAAAACTCACGTTAAGGGATTTTGGTCATGAGATTATCAAAAAGGATCTTCAC
CTAGATCCTTTTAAATTAAAAATGAAGTTTTAAATCAATCTAAAGTATATATGAGTAAACTTGGTCTGAC
AGTTACCAATGCTTAATCAGTGAGGCACCTATCTCAGCGATCTGTCTATTTCGTTCATCCATAGTTGCAT
TTAAATTTCCGAACTCTCCAAGGCCCTCGTCGGAAAATCTTCAAACCTTTCGTCCGATCCATCTTGCAGG
CTACCTCTCGAACGAACTATCGCAAGTCTCTTGGCCGGCCTTGCGCCTTGGCTATTGCTTGGCAGCGCCT
ATCGCCAGGTATTACTCCAATCCCGAATATCCGAGATCGGGATCACCCGAGAGAAGTTCAACCTACATCC
TCAATCCCGATCTATCCGAGATCCGAGGAATATCGAAATCGGGGCGCGCCTGGTGTACCGAGAACGATCC
TCTCAGTGCGAGTCTCGACGATCCATATCGTTGCTTGGCAGTCAGCCAGTCGGAATCCAGCTTGGGACCC
AGGAAGTCCAATCGTCAGATATTGTACTCAAGCCTGGTCACGGCAGCGTACCGATCTGTTTAAACCTAGA
TATTGATAGTCTGATCGGTCAACGTATAATCGAGTCCTAGCTTTTGCAAACATCTATCAAGAGACAGGAT
CAGCAGGAGGCTTTCGCATGAGTATTCAACATTTCCGTGTCGCCCTTATTCCCTTTTTTGCGGCATTTTG
CCTTCCTGTTTTTGCTCACCCAGAAACGCTGGTGAAAGTAAAAGATGCTGAAGATCAGTTGGGTGCGCGA
GTGGGTTACATCGAACTGGATCTCAACAGCGGTAAGATCCTTGAGAGTTTTCGCCCCGAAGAACGCTTTC
CAATGATGAGCACTTTTAAAGTTCTGCTATGTGGCGCGGTATTATCCCGTATTGACGCCGGGCAAGAGCA
ACTCGGTCGCCGCATACACTATTCTCAGAATGACTTGGTTGAGTATTCACCAGTCACAGAAAAGCATCTT
ACGGATGGCATGACAGTAAGAGAATTATGCAGTGCTGCCATAACCATGAGTGATAACACTGCGGCCAACT
TACTTCTGACAACGATTGGAGGACCGAAGGAGCTAACCGCTTTTTTGCACAACATGGGGGATCATGTAAC
TCGCCTTGATCGTTGGGAACCGGAGCTGAATGAAGCCATACCAAACGACGAGCGTGACACCACGATGCCT
GTAGCAATGGCAACAACCTTGCGTAAACTATTAACTGGCGAACTACTTACTCTAGCTTCCCGGCAACAGT
TGATAGACTGGATGGAGGCGGATAAAGTTGCAGGACCACTTCTGCGCTCGGCCCTTCCGGCTGGCTGGTT
TATTGCTGATAAATCTGGAGCCGGTGAGCGTGGGTCTCGCGGTATCATTGCAGCACTGGGGCCAGATGGT
AAGCCCTCCCGTATCGTAGTTATCTACACGACGGGGAGTCAGGCAACTATGGATGAACGAAATAGACAGA
TCGCTGAGATAGGTGCCTCACTGATTAAGCATTGGTAACCGATTCTAGGTGCATTGGCGCAGAAAAAAAT
GCCTGATGCGACGCTGCGCGTCTTATACTCCCACATATGCCAGATTCAGCAACGGATACGGCTTCCCCAA
CTTGCCCACTTCCATACGTGTCCTCCTTACCAGAAATTTATCCTTAAGATCCCGAATCGTTTAAACTCGA
CTCTGGCTCTATCGAATCTCCGTCGTTTCGAGCTTACGCGAACAGCCGTGGCGCTCATTTGCTCGTCGGG
CATCGAATCTCGTCAGCTATCGTCAGCTTACCTTTTTGGCAGCGATCGCGGCTCCCGACATCTTGGACCA
TTAGCTCCACAGGTATCTTCTTCCCTCTAGTGGTCATAACAGCAGCTTCAGCTACCTCTCAATTCAAAAA
ACCCCTCAAGACCCGTTTAGAGGCCCCAAGGGGTTATGCTATCAATCGTTGCGTTACACACACAAAAAAC
CAACACACATCCATCTTCGATGGATAGCGATTTTATTATCTAACTGCTGATCGAGTGTAGCCAGATCTAG
TAATCAATTACGGGGTCATTAGTTCATAGCCCATATATGGAGTTCCGCGTTACATAACTTACGGTAAATG
GCCCGCCTGGCTGACCGCCCAACGACCCCCGCCCATTGACGTCAATAATGACGTATGTTCCCATAGTAAC
GCCAATAGGGACTTTCCATTGACGTCAATGGGTGGAGTATTTACGGTAAACTGCCCACTTGGCAGTACAT
CAAGTGTATCATATGCCAAGTACGCCCCCTATTGACGTCAATGACGGTAAATGGCCCGCCTGGCATTATG
CCCAGTACATGACCTTATGGGACTTTCCTACTTGGCAGTACATCTACGTATTAGTCATCGCTATTACCAT
GCTGATGCGGTTTTGGCAGTACATCAATGGGCGTGGATAGCGGTTTGACTCACGGGGATTTCCAAGTCTC
CACCCCATTGACGTCAATGGGAGTTTGTTTTGGCACCAAAATCAACGGGACTTTCCAAAATGTCGTAACA
ACTCCGCCCCATTGACGCAAATGGGCGGTAGGCGTGTACGGTGGGAGGTCTATATAAGCAGAGCTGGTTT
AGTGAACCGTCAGATCGCCTGGAGACGCCATCCACGCTGTTTTGACCTCCATAGAAGACACCGGGACCGA
TCCAGCCTCCCCTCGAAGCTTACATGTGGTACCGAGCTCGGATCCTGAGAACTTCAGGGTGAGTCTATGG
GACCCTTGATGTTTTCTTTCCCCTTCTTTTCTATGGTTAAGTTCATGTCATAGGAAGGGGAGAAGTAACA
GGGTACACATATTGACCAAATCAGGGTAATTTTGCATTTGTAATTTTAAAAAATGCTTTCTTCTTTTAAT
ATACTTTTTTGTTTATCTTATTTCTAATACTTTCCCTAATCTCTTTCTTTCAGGGCAATAATGATACAAT
GTATCATGCCTCTTTGCACCATTCTAAAGAATAACAGTGATAATTTCTGGGTTAAGGCAATAGCAATATT
TCTGCATATAAATATTTCTGCATATAAATTGTAACTGATGTAAGAGGTTTCATATTGCTAATAGCAGCTA
CAATCCAGCTACCATTCTGCTTTTATTTTATGGTTGGGATAAGGCTGGATTATTCTGAGTCCAAGCTAGG
CCCTTTTGCTAATCATGTTCATACCTCTTATCTTCCTCCCACAGCTCCTGGGCAACGTGCTGGTCTGTGT
GCTGGCCCATCACTTTGGCAAAGGCGGCCGCC
